Addgene plasmid #145556: pGBW-m4046441
Purpose: Yeast Expression plasmid for SARS-CoV-2 nsp2
Depositing lab: Ginkgo Bioworks & Benjie Chen. Depositing organization: Ginkgo Bioworks.
Backbone
  Vector backbone: AmpR; 2u URA3
  Backbone size w/o insert (bp): 4078
  Vector type: Yeast Expression
  Selectable markers: URA3
Growth in bacteria
  Bacterial resistance: Ampicillin, 100 μg/mL
  Growth temperature: 37°C
  Growth strain: DH5alpha
  Copy number: High Copy
Gene/Insert
  Gene/Insert name: SARS-CoV-2 nsp2
  Species: S. cerevisiae (budding yeast); Severe acute respiratory syndrome coronavirus 2
  Insert size (bp): 1913
  Mutation: Saccharomyces cerevisiae recode 1
  Entrez Gene: ORF1ab (a.k.a. GU280_gp01)
  Promoter: pGAL1
  Tag / fusion protein: Cleavable thrombin;6xHIS (C terminal on backbone)
  Cloning method: Unknown
Resource information
  A portion of this plasmid was derived from a plasmid made by: GinkgoBioworks
Depositor comments: NCBI Reference Sequence: YP_009725298.1Created by gene synthesis with Not1 site.
How to cite: pGBW-m4046441 was a gift from Ginkgo Bioworks & Benjie Chen (Addgene plasmid # 145556 ; http://n2t.net/addgene:145556 ; RRID:Addgene_145556)
