[The description below was written by a language model from this plasmid's Addgene catalogue record and pLannotate feature annotations shown in this document.]
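Description:
pGBW-m4046441 is an episomal yeast expression plasmid carrying SARS-CoV-2 nsp2 for galactose-inducible production in Saccharomyces cerevisiae. It is an E. coli–yeast shuttle vector. In bacteria it replicates from a high-copy ColE1/pUC-type origin and is selected with ampicillin through a β-lactamase gene that the annotation places downstream of a cat promoter. In yeast it is maintained by the 2μ origin and selected by uracil prototrophy through the URA3 marker, which can also be counterselected with 5-FOA. Short phage T3 and T7 early terminators and a tonB terminator flank the bacterial modules, presumably insulating them from read-through transcription. The feature table also calls a short rop segment next to AmpR, although the record lists the plasmid as high copy.

The payload is a synthetic nsp2 coding sequence of about 1.9 kb, recoded for S. cerevisiae codon usage and corresponding to the nsp2 portion of the ORF1ab/ORF1a replicase polyprotein. The automated annotation identifies it only as a fragment of the pp1a polyprotein, and the functional text attached to that hit refers to nsp10, which is not the segment present here. Transcription is driven by the Gal4-regulated GAL1 promoter and terminated by a CYC1 terminator fragment. According to the catalogue entry, the backbone supplies a C-terminal thrombin-cleavable 6xHis tag, which would allow affinity purification and later tag removal. This tag is not separately annotated in the feature table. The insert was made by gene synthesis. The construct is suited to inducible expression and purification of nsp2 in yeast or to studying its effects there.
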