Features (pLannotate 1.2.2; 13 found; start..end, strand, type, name):
     25..466     +  promoter       GAL1 promoter: S. cerevisiae GAL1; inducible promoter, regulated by Gal4
    481..2394    +  CDS            R1A_SARS2 (fragment): Experimental evidence at protein level: Swiss-Prot protein existence level 1. [Non-structural protein 10]: Plays a pivotal role in viral transcription by stimulating both nsp14 3'-5' exoribonuclease and nsp16 2'-O-methyltransferase activities. Therefore plays an essential role in viral mRNAs cap methylation. From Severe acute respiratory syndrome coronavirus 2 (2019-nCoV) (SARS-CoV-2).
   2459..2631    +  terminator     CYC1 terminator (fragment): S. cerevisiae CYC1; transcription terminator for CYC1
   2667..2843    +  promoter       URA3 promoter (fragment): S. cerevisiae URA3
   2844..3647    +  CDS            URA3: orotidine-5'-phosphate decarboxylase, required for uracil biosynthesis; S. cerevisiae URA3; yeast auxotrophic marker, counterselectable with 5-fluoroorotic acid (5-FOA)
   3730..4712    -  rep_origin     2μ ori: yeast 2μ plasmid origin of replication
   4790..4819    +  terminator     T3Te terminator: phage T3 early transcription terminator
   4841..5428    +  rep_origin     ori: high-copy-number ColE1/pMB1/pBR322/pUC origin of replication
   5440..5467    -  terminator     T7Te terminator: phage T7 early transcription terminator
   5491..5682    -  CDS            rop: Rop protein, which maintains plasmids at low copy number; rop
   5683..6543    -  CDS            AmpR: β-lactamase; bla; confers resistance to ampicillin, carbenicillin, and related antibiotics
   6544..6646    -  promoter       cat promoter: promoter of the E. coli cat gene encoding chloramphenicol acetyltransferase
   6647..6678    -  terminator     tonB terminator: bidirectional E. coli tonB-P14 transcription terminator
>Addgene plasmid #145556 | pGBW-m4046441 | addgene full sequence | sequence record 298963 | Addgene NGS Result
GCGGCCGCTTGCTATATTGAAGTACGGATTAGAAGCCGCCGAGCGGGCGACAGCCCTCCGACGGAAGACT
CTCCTCCGTGCGTCCTCGTCTTCACCGGTCGCGTTCCTGAAACGCAGATGTGCCTCGCGCCGCACTGCTC
CGAACAATAAAGATTCTACAATACTAGCTTTTATGGTTATGAAGAGGAAAAATTGGCAGTAACCTGGCCC
CACAAACCTTCAAATTAACGAATCAAATTAACAACCATAGGATGATAATGCGATTAGTTTTTTAGCCTTA
TTTCTGGGGTAATTAATCAGCGAAGCGATGATTTTTGATCTATTAACAGATATATAAATGGAAAAGCTGC
ATAACCACTTTAACTAATACTTTCAACATTTTCAGTTTGTATTACTTCTTATTCAAATGTCATAAAAGTA
TCAACAAAAAATTGTTAATATACCTCTATACTTTAACGTCAAGGAGAAAAAACTATAATGGCATACACGA
GGTATGTAGACAATAACTTTTGCGGTCCTGATGGATACCCACTGGAATGTATCAAAGATTTGTTAGCTCG
TGCCGGTAAGGCTAGCTGTACCCTTTCTGAGCAATTGGACTTCATAGACACTAAGAGAGGTGTTTACTGT
TGTCGCGAACATGAACACGAAATTGCCTGGTATACCGAGAGATCAGAAAAATCCTACGAATTACAGACTC
CATTCGAAATTAAGTTGGCTAAGAAGTTTGATACATTCAACGGCGAATGCCCCAATTTCGTCTTTCCATT
GAACTCTATCATTAAAACTATCCAACCGAGAGTCGAGAAGAAGAAATTGGATGGTTTTATGGGTAGAATT
AGATCGGTGTACCCAGTTGCTTCCCCAAATGAATGTAACCAAATGTGTCTATCTACTTTGATGAAGTGTG
ACCACTGTGGTGAAACCAGTTGGCAAACAGGCGACTTCGTTAAGGCTACATGTGAATTTTGCGGTACCGA
GAACCTCACTAAGGAAGGTGCGACTACTTGTGGTTATTTACCTCAAAATGCAGTTGTCAAGATTTACTGT
CCAGCTTGCCATAACTCTGAAGTTGGACCTGAACACAGCTTGGCTGAATACCACAACGAATCCGGTTTAA
AGACCATCCTTCGAAAAGGTGGTCGTACCATAGCCTTCGGGGGTTGCGTCTTCTCATATGTTGGTTGTCA
TAATAAGTGTGCCTATTGGGTTCCAAGAGCTTCTGCTAATATCGGATGTAACCACACGGGTGTGGTCGGT
GAAGGCTCTGAGGGTTTGAACGATAACTTGTTGGAAATACTTCAGAAGGAAAAGGTCAACATTAACATCG
TTGGTGACTTTAAATTGAATGAAGAAATTGCTATTATCCTAGCGTCCTTCTCGGCCTCAACTTCCGCTTT
TGTAGAAACTGTTAAGGGTCTTGATTACAAAGCTTTCAAGCAAATCGTAGAATCATGCGGTAATTTCAAG
GTTACCAAGGGGAAAGCCAAAAAAGGTGCCTGGAACATTGGTGAACAAAAGTCTATACTGAGTCCATTAT
ATGCTTTCGCATCTGAAGCTGCTAGAGTCGTCAGATCTATTTTTTCCAGAACTCTCGAAACCGCTCAAAA
TTCAGTGAGAGTTTTGCAAAAAGCAGCCATTACTATCTTGGACGGTATTTCCCAGTACTCTTTGAGGTTA
ATCGATGCTATGATGTTTACCTCCGACTTGGCTACTAATAACCTGGTCGTCATGGCTTACATAACCGGTG
GCGTTGTTCAATTGACATCTCAATGGCTAACTAATATATTCGGTACTGTTTATGAAAAGCTCAAGCCAGT
CTTGGATTGGTTGGAGGAAAAGTTCAAGGAGGGCGTTGAGTTTTTACGGGATGGTTGGGAAATCGTTAAG
TTCATTTCTACATGTGCCTGTGAAATTGTCGGTGGTCAAATCGTGACCTGTGCTAAGGAAATTAAGGAGT
CGGTTCAAACTTTCTTTAAGTTGGTGAACAAATTTTTAGCTCTCTGTGCTGATTCGATTATCATCGGAGG
AGCGAAATTGAAGGCACTGAACTTGGGTGAAACCTTCGTCACCCACTCCAAAGGTCTGTACCGTAAATGT
GTTAAATCAAGAGAAGAAACTGGTTTGCTAATGCCTTTGAAGGCCCCGAAGGAAATTATCTTCTTGGAAG
GTGAAACATTACCAACAGAGGTTTTAACGGAAGAGGTAGTTTTGAAGACGGGGGATTTGCAGCCGTTAGA
ACAACCAACCTCTGAAGCCGTGGAAGCTCCCCTAGTTGGAACGCCAGTTTGCATTAACGGTCTGATGTTA
TTGGAAATCAAGGACACCGAAAAGTACTGTGCTCTCGCTCCAAACATGATGGTCACTAACAATACCTTCA
CTTTGAAGGGTGGTCTCGTGCCGAGAGGTTCTCACCATCATCACCATCATTAAACAGGCCCCTTTTCCTT
TGTCGATATCATGTAATTAGTTATGTCACGCTTACATTCACGCCCTCCTCCCACATCCGCTCTAACCGAA
AAGGAAGGAGTTAGACAACCTGAAGTCTAGGTCCCTATTTATTTTTTTTAATAGTTATGTTAGTATTAAG
AACGTTATTTATATTTCAAATTTTTCTTTTTTTTCTGTACAAAGCGGCCGCCGAACCACTAGTGCACTGC
AGTACACGGTTTCCTTGAAATTTTTTTGATTCGGTAATCTCCGAACAGAAGGAAGAACGAAGGAAGGAGC
ACAGACTTAGATTGGTATATATACGCATATGTAGTGTTGAAGAAACATGAAATTGCCCAGTATTCTTAAC
CCAACTGCACAGAACAAAAACGTGCAGGAAACGAAGATAAATCATGTCGAAAGCTACATATAAGGAACGT
GCTGCTACTCATCCTAGTCCTGTTGCTGCCAAGCTATTTAATATCATGCACGAAAAGCAAACAAACTTGT
GTGCTTCATTGGATGTTCGTACCACCAAGGAATTACTGGAGTTAGTTGAAGCATTAGGTCCCAAAATTTG
TTTACTAAAAACACATGTGGATATCTTGACTGATTTTTCCATGGAGGGCACAGTTAAGCCGCTAAAGGCA
TTATCCGCCAAGTACAATTTTTTACTCTTCGAGGACAGAAAATTTGCTGACATTGGTAATACAGTCAAAT
TGCAGTACTCTGCGGGTGTATACAGAATAGCAGAATGGGCAGACATTACGAATGCACACGGTGTGGTGGG
CCCAGGTATTGTTAGCGGTTTGAAGCAGGCGGCAGAAGAAGTAACAAAGGAACCTAGAGGCCTTTTGATG
TTAGCAGAATTGTCATGCAAGGGCTCCCTATCTACTGGAGAATATACTAAGGGTACTGTTGACATTGCGA
AGAGCGACAAAGATTTTGTTATCGGCTTTATTGCTCAAAGAGACATGGGTGGAAGAGATGAAGGTTACGA
TTGGTTGATTATGACACCCGGTGTGGGTTTAGATGACAAGGGAGATGCATTGGGTCAACAGTATAGAACC
GTGGATGATGTGGTTTCTACAGGATCTGACATTATTATTGTTGGAAGAGGACTATTTGCAAAGGGAAGGG
ATGCTAAGGTAGAGGGTGAACGTTACAGAAAAGCAGGCTGGGAAGCATATTTGAGAAGATGCGGCCAGCA
AAACTAAAAAACTGTATTATAAGTAAATGCATGTATACTAAACTCACAAATTAGAGCTTCAATTTAATTA
TATCAGTTATTACCCGAGTAACGAAGCATCTGTGCTTCATTTTGTAGAACAAAAATGCAACGCGAGAGCG
CTAATTTTTCAAACAAAGAATCTGAGCTGCATTTTTACAGAACAGAAATGCAACGCGAAAGCGCTATTTT
ACCAACGAAGAATCTGTGCTTCATTTTTGTAAAACAAAAATGCAACGCGAGAGCGCTAATTTTTCAAACA
AAGAATCTGAGCTGCATTTTTACAGAACAGAAATGCAACGCGAGAGCGCTATTTTACCAACAAAGAATCT
ATACTTCTTTTTTGTTCTACAAAAATGCATCCCGAGAGCGCTATTTTTCTAACAAAGCATCTTAGATTAC
TTTTTTTCTCCTTTGTGCGCTCTATAATGCAGTCTCTTGATAACTTTTTGCACTGTAGGTCCGTTAAGGT
TAGAAGAAGGCTACTTTGGTGTCTATTTTCTCTTCCATAAAAAAAGCCTGACTCCACTTCCCGCGTTTAC
TGATTACTAGCGAAGCTGCGGGTGCATTTTTTCAAGATAAAGGCATCCCCGATTATATTCTATACCGATG
TGGATTGCGCATACTTTGTGAACAGAAAGTGATAGCGTTGATGATTCTTCATTGGTCAGAAAATTATGAA
CGGTTTCTTCTATTTTGTCTCTATATACTACGTATAGGAAATGTTTACATTTTCGTATTGTTTTCGATTC
ACTCTATGAATAGTTCTTACTACAATTTTTTTGTCTAAAGAGTAATACTAGAGATAAACATAAAAAATGT
AGAGGTCGAGTTTAGATGCAAGTTCAAGGAGCGAAAGGTGGATGGGTAGGTTATATAGGGATATAGCACA
GAGATATATAGCAAAGAGATACTTTTGAGCAATGTTTGTGGAAGCGGTATTCGCAATATTTTAGTAGCTC
GTTACAGTCCGGTGCGTTTTTGGTTTTTTGAAAGTGCGTCATCAGAGCGCTTTTGGTTTTCAAAAGCGCT
CTGAAGTTCCTATACTTTCTAGCTAGAGAATAGGAACTTCCCGAGCGGCCGCGTGTTACAAGCTTGACTC
CAGCGTAACTGGACTGCAATCAACTCACTGGCTCACCTTCACGGGTGGGCCTTTCTTCGGTAGAAAATCA
AAGGATCTTCTTGAGATCCTTTTTTTCTGCGCGTAATCTGCTGCTTGCAAACAAAAAAACCACCGCTACC
AGCGGTGGTTTGTTTGCCGGATCAAGAGCTACCAACTCTTTTTCCGAGGTAACTGGCTTCAGCAGAGCGC
AGATACCAAATACTGTTCTTCTAGTGTAGCCGTAGTTAGGCCACCACTTCAAGAACTCTGTAGCACCGCC
TACATACCTCGCTCTGCTAATCCTGTTACCAGTGGCTGCTGCCAGTGGCGATAAGTCGTGTCTTACCGGG
TTGGACTCAAGACGATAGTTACCGGATAAGGCGCAGCGGTCGGGCTGAACGGGGGGTTCGTGCACACAGC
CCAGCTTGGAGCGAACGACCTACACCGAACTGAGATACCTACAGCGTGAGCTATGAGAAAGCGCCACGCT
TCCCGAAGGGAGAAAGGCGGACAGGTATCCGGTAAGCGGCAGGGTCGGAACAGGAGAGCGCACGAGGGAG
CTTCCAGGGGTAAACGCCTGGTATCTTTATAGTCCTGTCGGGTTTCGCCACCTCTGACTTGAGCATCGAT
TTTTGTGATGCTCGTCAGGGGGGCGGAGCCTATGGAAAAACGCCAGCAACGCAGAAAGGCCCACCCGAAG
GTGAGCCAGGTGATTACATTTGGGCCCTCATCAGAGGTTTTCACCGTCATCACCGAAACGCGCGAGGCAG
CTGCGGTAAAGCTCATCAGCGTGGTCGTGAAGCGATTCACAGATGTCTGCCTGTTCATCCGCGTCCAGCT
CGTTGAGTTTCTCCAGAAGCGTTAATGTCTGGCTTCTGATAAAGCGGGCCATGTTAAGGGCGGTTTTTTC
CTGTTTGGTCACTTACCAATGCTTAATCAGTGAGGCACCTATCTCAGCGATCTGTCTATTTCGTTCATCC
ATAGTTGCCTGACTCCCCGTCGTGTAGATAACTACGATGCGGGAGGGCTTACCATCTGGCCCCAGTGCTG
CAATGATACCGCGAGACCCACGCTCACCGGCTCCAGATTTATCAGCAATAAACCAGCCAGCCGGGAGGGC
CGAGCGCAGAAGTGATCCTGCAACTTTATCCGCCTCCATCCAGTCTATTAATTGTTGCCGGGAAGCTAGA
GTAAGTAGTTCGCCAGTTAATAGTTTGCGCAACGTTGTTGCCATTGCTACAGGCATCGTGGTGTCACGCT
CGTCGTTTGGTATGGCTTCATTCAGCTCCGGTTCCCAACGATCAAGGCGAGTTACATGATCCCCCATGTT
GTGCAAAAAAGCGGTTAGCTCCTTCGGTCCTCCGATCGTTGCCAGAAGTAAGTTGGCCGCAGTGTTATCA
CTCATGGTTATGGCAGCACTGCATAATTCTCTTACTGTCATGCCATCCGTGAGATGCTTTTCTGTGACTG
GTGAGTACTCAACCAAGTCATTCTGAGAATAGTGTATGCGGCGACCGAGTTGCTCTTGCCCGGCGTCAAT
ACGGGATAATACCGCGCCACATAGCAGAACTTTAAAAGTGCTCATCATTGGAAAACGTTCTTCGGGGCGT
AAACTCTCAAGGATCTTACCGCTGTTGAGATCCAGTTCGATGTAACCCACTCGTGCACCCAACTGATCTT
CAGCATCTTTTACTTTCACCAGCGTTTCTGGGTGAGCAAAAACAGGAAGGCAAAATGCCGCAAAAAAGGG
AATAAGGGCGACACGGAAATGTTGAATACTCATTTTAGCTTCCTTAGCTCCTGAAAATCTCGATAACTCA
AAAAATACGCCCGGTAGTGATCTTATTTCATTATGGTGAAAGTTGGAACCTCTTACGTGCCGATCAAGTC
AAAAGCCTCCGGTCGGAGGCTTTTGACTTTCTGCTATGGAGGTCAGGTATGATTTAAATGGTCAGTTAGA
